Addgene plasmid #63214: CA-RIT-NFAT1 (PGK-Puro)
Purpose: Constitutively active NFAT1, mutated to interfere selectively with the NFAT:AP-1 interactio. Contains Puromycin selection marker
Depositing lab: Anjana Rao. Depositing organization: La Jolla Institute for Immunology. Publication: The Transcription Factor NFAT Promotes Exhaustion of Activated CD8 T Cells. Martinez GJ, Pereira RM, Aijo T, Kim EY, Marangoni F, Pipkin ME, Togher S, Heissmeyer V, Zhang YC, Crotty S, Lamperti ED, Ansel KM, Mempel TR, Lahdesmaki H, Hogan PG, Rao A. Immunity. 2015 Feb 6. pii: S1074-7613(15)00032-1. doi: 10.1016/j.immuni.2015.01.006. PubMed 25680272.
Backbone
  Vector backbone: unknown
  Vector type: Mammalian Expression, Retroviral
  Selectable markers: Puromycin
Growth in bacteria
  Bacterial resistance: Ampicillin, 100 μg/mL
  Growth temperature: 37°C
  Growth strain: DH5alpha
  Copy number: High Copy
Gene/Insert
  Gene/Insert name: CA-RIT-NFAT1 (alt name: constitutively active NFAT1 with RIT mutations)
  Species: M. musculus (mouse)
  Insert size (bp): 2800
  Mutation: Amino acids 1-3 removed; CA: PASSGSSASF mutated to PAAAGAAAAF, SPRTSPIMSP mutated to APRTAPIMAP, SPQRSRSPSPQPSP mutated to APQRARSPAPQPAP. RIT:R468A, I469A, T535G
  Entrez Gene: Nfatc2 (a.k.a. AI607462, NF-ATc2, NF-ATp, NFAT1, NFAT1-D, Nfatp)
  Tag / fusion protein: HA (N terminal on insert)
  Cloning method: Gateway Cloning
  Sequencing primers: 5′ pBABE-5; 3′ MSCV-rev (5'-CAGCGGGGCTGCTAAAGCGCATGC-3')
Terms and licenses: Academic/Nonprofit Terms; Industry Terms: Not Available to Industry
Depositor comments: RIT mutations (R468, I469, and T535) selectively interfere with NFAT:AP-1 interaction
How to cite: CA-RIT-NFAT1 (PGK-Puro) was a gift from Anjana Rao (Addgene plasmid # 63214 ; http://n2t.net/addgene:63214 ; RRID:Addgene_63214)
