[The description below was written by a language model from this plasmid's Addgene catalogue record.]
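Description:
CA-RIT-NFAT1 (PGK-Puro) is a retroviral mammalian expression plasmid carrying an engineered form of mouse NFAT1 (Nfatc2). The backbone is recorded as unknown, so the identity of the LTRs and packaging elements, and the promoter driving the insert, are not stated. In retroviral vectors of this general type the transgene is usually transcribed from the 5′ LTR, but the record does not confirm this here. The plasmid is maintained in E. coli as a high-copy, ampicillin-resistant construct. Transduced mammalian cells can be selected with puromycin, and the construct name indicates that the puromycin resistance gene is driven by a PGK promoter.

The insert, about 2.8 kb and introduced by Gateway cloning, encodes NFAT1 lacking its first three amino acids and carrying an N-terminal HA tag for detection. Two sets of mutations are combined. The "CA" changes replace serines with alanines in several serine-rich motifs of the regulatory region. These motifs are normally phosphorylated to keep NFAT cytoplasmic, so the substitutions mimic the dephosphorylated state and make the protein constitutively active, independent of calcium/calcineurin signalling. The "RIT" changes (R468A, I469A, T535G) selectively disrupt the cooperative interaction between NFAT and AP-1.

The resulting protein is an active NFAT1 that cannot partner with AP-1, which allows AP-1-independent NFAT transcriptional programmes to be separated from cooperative NFAT:AP-1 ones. The associated publication concerns the role of NFAT in promoting exhaustion of activated CD8 T cells. This suggests the construct is used for retroviral transduction of T cells and similar cell types, followed by puromycin enrichment.
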