>Addgene plasmid #63214 | CA-RIT-NFAT1 (PGK-Puro) | addgene partial sequence | sequence record 119262 | mNfat1-F3 5'-CATTCCCATCTGCAGCATCC-3'
CGGGCTCCTATGAGCTACGGATTGAGGTCCAACCCAAGCCCCATCACCGGGCCCACTATGAGACGGAGGG
CAGCCGTGGCGCTGTCAAAGCCCCAACAGGAGGACACCCTGTGGTGCAGCTCCACGGCTACATGGAGAAC
AAGCCTCTGGGGCTTCAGATCTTCATTGGGACAGCAGATGAGGCGGCCCTAAAGCCGCACGCCTTCTACC
AAGTACACAGGATCACTGGGAAAACGGTCACCACCACGAGCTATGAGAAGATCGTAGGCAACACCAAGGT
CCTGGAGATCCCCCTGGAGCCAAAGAACAACATGAGAGCCACCATCGACTGTGCAGGCATCCTGAAGCTC
CGAAACGCTGACATCGAGCTGCGGAAGGGCGAGGGGGACATCGGCAGGAAGAACACGCGTGTGCGCCTGG
TGTTCCGCGTGCACGTCCCAGAGCCCAGTGGGCGCATCGTCTCCCTGCAGGCTGCGTCCAACCCCATCGA
GTGCTCTCAGCGCTCTGCCCACGAGCTGCCCATGGTGGAGAGACAAGACATGGACAGCTGCCTGGTCTAC
GGGGGCCAGCAGATGATCCTCACGGGCCAGAACTTCACAGCGGA
