>Addgene plasmid #63214 | CA-RIT-NFAT1 (PGK-Puro) | addgene partial sequence | sequence record 119263 | pBABE5 5'-CTTTATCCAGCCCTCAC-3'
CACAAGTTTGTACAAAAAAGCAGGCTTCGAAGGAGATAGAACCAATTCTCTAAGGAAATACTTAACCATG
GTCGACTGGATCTCGAGCTCAAGCTTCCACCATGATCTTTTACCCATACGATGTTCCTGACTATGCGGGC
TATCCCTATGACGTCCCGGACTATGCAGGATCCTATCCATATGACGTTCCAGATTACGCTGCTCAGTGCG
GCCGCTCTAGCCCGGAGCCGCAGCCCGACCCCGATGGCGGGGACGGCCCCGGCCACGAGCCCGGGGGCAG
TCCCCAAGACGAGCTGGACTTTTCCATCCTCTTCGATTATGACTATCTGAACCCTATCGAAGAAGAACCG
ATCGCACATAAGGCCATCAGCTCACCCTCCGGACTCGCATACCCGGATGATGTCCTGGACTATGGCCTCA
AGCCATGCAACCCCCTTGCCAGTCTCTCTGGCGAGCCCCCTGGCCGGTTCGGAGAGCCGGATAGTATAGG
GTTCCAGAACTTTCTGAGCCCGGTCAAGCCAGCAGGGGCTTCGGGCCCGAGCCCTCGGATCGAGATCACT
CCATCCCACGAACTGATGCAGGCAGGGGGGGCCCTCCGTGGGAGAGACGCCGGCCTGTCCCCCGAGCAGC
CGGCCCTGGCCCTGGCCGGCGTGGCCGCCAGCCCGAGGTTCACACTGCCCGTGCCCGGCTACGAGGGCTA
CCGCGAGCCGCTTTGCTTGAGCCCCGCTGCAGCAGGCGCAGCAGCCGCATTCATTTCTGACACCTTCTCC
CC
