>Addgene plasmid #63214 | CA-RIT-NFAT1 (PGK-Puro) | addgene partial sequence | sequence record 119264 | mNfat1-F2 5'-ACCTGTGTCCCCAGTTTCAA-3'
CCCGGACCGCTCCAATAATGGCACCTCGAACCAGCCTCGCCGAGGACAGCTGCCTGGGCCGACACTCGCC
CGTGCCCCGTCCGGCATCCCGCTCCTCCTCACCCGGTGCCAAGCGGAGGCATTCGTGCGCAGAGGCTTTG
GTTGCTCCTCTGCCCGCAGCCGCACCCCAGCGCGCCCGGAGCCCCGCGCCACAGCCCGCGCCTCACGTGG
CACCGCAGGACGACAGCATCCCCGCTGGGTACCCCCCCACGGCCGGCTCTGCTGTTCTCATGGATGCCCT
CAACACCCTGGCCACCGACTCGCCCTGCGGGATCCCCTCCAAGATATGGAAGACCAGTCCTGACCCGACG
CCTGTGTCCACCGCTCCGTCCAAGGCTGGCCTGGCCCGCCACATCTACCCTACTGTGGAGTTCCTGGGGC
CATGTGAGCAGGAGGAGAGGAGGAATTCCGCTCCAGAGTCCATCCTGCTGGTACCACCTACTTGGCCCAA
GCAGTTGGTGCCGGCCATTCCCATCTGCAGCATCCCTGTGACTGCATCCCTCCCACCACTCGAGTGGCCA
CTCTCCAATCAGTCGGGCTCCTATGAGCTACGGATTGAGGTCCAACCCAAGCCCCATCACCGGGCCCACT
ATGAGACGGAGGGCAGCCGTGGCGCTGTCAAAGCCCCAACAGGAGGACACCCTGTGGTGCAGCTCCACGG
CTACATGGAGAACAAGCCTCTGGGGCTTCAGATCTTCATTGGGACAGCAGATG
