>Addgene plasmid #63214 | CA-RIT-NFAT1 (PGK-Puro) | addgene partial sequence | sequence record 158670 | LNCX-3 5'-ACCTACAGGTGGGGTCTTTCATTCCC-3'
AATAATAAATCTTTTATTTTATCTATGGNTCGTACTCTATAGCGTCTTCNTCGTGGCTGATATTGTTGAG
TCAANACTAGAGCCTGGACCACTGATATCNTGTCTTTAACAAATTGGACTAATCNCCTCTACGNCGGACN
CATCGTGGCCGGCATCANNGGCGCCACAGGTGCGGTTGCTGGCNCCTATATCGCCGACATCACCGATGGG
GAAGATCGGGCTCGCCACTTCGGGCTCATGANCGCTTGTNTCNGCNTGGGTATGGTGGCAGGCCNCGTGN
CCNGGGGACTGTTGACGCGCCATCTCCTTGCATGCACCATTCCTTGCGCCGTCGTTTTACAACGTCNTGA
CTGGNAAAACCCTGGCGTTACCCAACTTAATCGNCTTGCAGCACATCCCCCTTTCGCCAGCTGGCGTAAT
AANGAAGAGGCCCGCACCGATCGCCCTTCCCAACAGTTGCGCAGCCTGAATGGCGAATGGCGCCTGATGC
GGTATTTTCTCCTTACGCATCTGTGCGGTATTTCACACCGCATATGGTGCACTCTCAGTACAATCTGCTC
TGATGCCGCATAGTTAAGCCAGCCCCGACACCCGCCAACACCCGCTGACGCGCCCTGACGGGCTTGTCTG
CTCCCGGCATCCGCTTACAGACAAGCTGTGACCGTCTCCGGGAGCTGCATGTGTCAGAGGTTTTCACCGT
CATCACCGAAACGCGCGAGACGAAAGGGCCTCGTGATACGCCTATTTTTATAGGTTAATGTCATGATAAT
AATGGTTTCTTAGACGTCAGGTGGCACTTTTCGGGGAAATGTGCGCGGAACCCCTATTTGTTTATTTTTC
TAAATACATTCAAATATGTATCCGCTCATGAGACAATAACCCCTGATAAATGCTTCAATAATATTGAAAA
AAGNAANANTATGAGTANTTCAACATTTCCGTGTCC
