>Addgene plasmid #63214 | CA-RIT-NFAT1 (PGK-Puro) | addgene partial sequence | sequence record 160155 | puro-variant-R 5'-gtgggcttgtactcggtcat-3'
AGAGGAGAACAGCGCGGCAGACGTGCGCTTTTGAAGCGTGCAGAATGCCGGGCCTCCGGAGGACCTTCGG
GCGCCCGCCCCGCCCCTGAGCCCGCCCCTGAGCCCGCCCCCGGACCCACCCCTTCCCAGCCTCTGAGCCC
AGAAAGCGAAGGAGCAAAGCTGCTATTGGCCGCTGCCCCAAAGGCCTACCCGCTTCCATTGCTCAGCGGT
GCTGTCCATCTGCACGAGACTAGTGAGACGTGCTACTTCCATTTGTCACGTCCTGCACGACGCGAGCTGC
GGGGCGGGGGGGAACTTCCTGACTAGGGGAGGAGTAGAAGGTGGCGCGAAGGGGCCACCAAAGAACGGAG
CCGGTTGGCGCCTACCGGTGGATGTGGAATGTGTGCGAGGCCAGAGGCCACTTGTGTAGCGCCAAGTGCC
CAGCGGGGCTGCTAAAGCGCATGCTCCAGACTGCCTTGGGAAAAGCGCCTCCCCTACCCGGTAGAATTCG
TTATCACCACTTTGTACAAGAAAGCTGGGTCTAGATAAAGCAAGTAAAACCTCTACAAATGTGGTATGGC
TGATTATGATCTAGAGTCGCGGCCCGGGTCTTCCACTTTGCGTTTTTTTTTCGGCGGGGTGTACGTCTGA
TTTCGCGAGGGAGGTCCTGAAAACTCCTTCCTGATGATTTCATTAACGTCATCCAGGTAGGTCTGGTCCA
GGTTCTGTCCCTGTTTGACGGTCACTCCCGTGGGCAGAGCTTCCTTCTGGTCACTGGGTCCGTTTTTGGC
AGCTCTTTGGCTCGGGGCAGTCTGTTGTTGGATGACTGTGGGGTAGGCGCCCGGGCTCAGCCTCTGACCT
TGGTTGATGGGAGGCGGGCCAGGCCTGGCAGA
